>Addgene plasmid #22216 | SCP1-CMVenh-luc | depositor full sequence | sequence record 10180 | Author sequence
AGCTTGGCATTCCGGTACTGTTGGTAAAGCCACCATGGAAGACGCCAAAAACATAAAGAAAGGCCCGGCG
CCATTCTATCCGCTGGAAGATGGAACCGCTGGAGAGCAACTGCATAAGGCTATGAAGAGATACGCCCTGG
TTCCTGGAACAATTGCTTTTACAGATGCACATATCGAGGTGGACATCACTTACGCTGAGTACTTCGAAAT
GTCCGTTCGGTTGGCAGAAGCTATGAAACGATATGGGCTGAATACAAATCACAGAATCGTCGTATGCAGT
GAAAACTCTCTTCAATTCTTTATGCCGGTGTTGGGCGCGTTATTTATCGGAGTTGCAGTTGCGCCCGCGA
ACGACATTTATAATGAACGTGAATTGCTCAACAGTATGGGCATTTCGCAGCCTACCGTGGTGTTCGTTTC
CAAAAAGGGGTTGCAAAAAATTTTGAACGTGCAAAAAAAGCTCCCAATCATCCAAAAAATTATTATCATG
GATTCTAAAACGGATTACCAGGGATTTCAGTCGATGTACACGTTCGTCACATCTCATCTACCTCCCGGTT
TTAATGAATACGATTTTGTGCCAGAGTCCTTCGATAGGGACAAGACAATTGCACTGATCATGAACTCCTC
TGGATCTACTGGTCTGCCTAAAGGTGTCGCTCTGCCTCATAGAACTGCCTGCGTGAGATTCTCGCATGCC
AGAGATCCTATTTTTGGCAATCAAATCATTCCGGATACTGCGATTTTAAGTGTTGTTCCATTCCATCACG
GTTTTGGAATGTTTACTACACTCGGATATTTGATATGTGGATTTCGAGTCGTCTTAATGTATAGATTTGA
AGAAGAGCTGTTTCTGAGGAGCCTTCAGGATTACAAGATTCAAAGTGCGCTGCTGGTGCCAACCCTATTC
TCCTTCTTCGCCAAAAGCACTCTGATTGACAAATACGATTTATCTAATTTACACGAAATTGCTTCTGGTG
GCGCTCCCCTCTCTAAGGAAGTCGGGGAAGCGGTTGCCAAGAGGTTCCATCTGCCAGGTATCAGGCAAGG
ATATGGGCTCACTGAGACTACATCAGCTATTCTGATTACACCCGAGGGGGATGATAAACCGGGCGCGGTC
GGTAAAGTTGTTCCATTTTTTGAAGCGAAGGTTGTGGATCTGGATACCGGGAAAACGCTGGGCGTTAATC
AAAGAGGCGAACTGTGTGTGAGAGGTCCTATGATTATGTCCGGTTATGTAAACAATCCGGAAGCGACCAA
CGCCTTGATTGACAAGGATGGATGGCTACATTCTGGAGACATAGCTTACTGGGACGAAGACGAACACTTC
TTCATCGTTGACCGCCTGAAGTCTCTGATTAAGTACAAAGGCTATCAGGTGGCTCCCGCTGAATTGGAAT
CCATCTTGCTCCAACACCCCAACATCTTCGACGCAGGTGTCGCAGGTCTTCCCGACGATGACGCCGGTGA
ACTTCCCGCCGCCGTTGTTGTTTTGGAGCACGGAAAGACGATGACGGAAAAAGAGATCGTGGATTACGTC
GCCAGTCAAGTAACAACCGCGAAAAAGTTGCGCGGAGGAGTTGTGTTTGTGGACGAAGTACCGAAAGGTC
TTACCGGAAAACTCGACGCAAGAAAAATCAGAGAGATCCTCATAAAGGCCAAGAAGGGCGGAAAGATCGC
CGTGTAATTCTAGAGGGCCCTATTCTATAGTGTCACCTAAATGCTAGAGCTCGCTGATCAGCCTCGACTG
TGCCTTCTAGTTGCCAGCCATCTGTTGTTTGCCCCTCCCCCGTGCCTTCCTTGACCCTGGAAGGTGCCAC
TCCCACTGTCCTTTCCTAATAAAATGAGGAAATTGCATCGCATTGTCTGAGTAGGTGTCATTCTATTCTG
GGGGGTGGGGTGGGGCAGGACAGCAAGGGGGAGGATTGGGAAGACAATAGCAGGCATGCTGGGGATGCGG
TGGGCTCTATGGCTTCTGAGGCGGAAAGAACCAGCTGGGGCTCGAGGGGGGATCCCC
[124 nt withheld, positions 2018-2141]
C
[32 nt withheld, positions 2143-2174]
CA
[57 nt withheld, positions 2177-2233]
A
[49 nt withheld, positions 2235-2283]
CCTTTGACGTTGGAGTCCACGTTCTTT
[37 nt withheld, positions 2311-2347]
ACCCTATCTCGGTCTATTCTTTTGATTTATAAGGGATTTTGGGGATTTCGGCCTATTGGTTAAAAAATGA
GCTGATTTAACAAAAATTTAACGCGAATTTTAACAAAAT
[37 nt withheld, positions 2457-2493]
T
[37 nt withheld, positions 2495-2531]
GGGTACCGAGCTCGAATTCTGTGGAATGTGTGTCAGTTAGGGTGTGGAAAGTCCCCAGGCTCCCCAGGCA
GGCAGAAGTATGCAAAGCATGCATCTCAATTAGTCAGCAACCAGGTGTGGAAAGTCCCCAGGCTCCCCAG
CAGGCAGAAGTATGCAAAGCATGCATCTCAATTAGTCAGCAACCATAGTCCCGCCCCTAACTCCGCCCAT
CCCGCCCCTAACTCCGCCCAGTTCCGCCCATTCTCCGCCCCATGGCTGACTAATTTTTTTTATTTATGCA
GAGGCCGAGGCCGCCTCGGCCTCTGAGCTATTCCAGAAGTAGTGAGGAGGCTTTTTTGGAGGCCTAGGCT
TTTGCAAAAAGCTCCCGGGAGCTTGGATATCCATTTTCGGATCTGATCAAGAGACAGGATGAGGATCGTT
TCGCATGATTGAACAAGATGGATTGCACGCAGGTTCTCCGGCCGCTTGGGTGGAGAGGCTATTCGGCTAT
GACTGGGCACAACAGACAATCGGCTGCTCTGATGCCGCCGTGTTCCGGCTGTCAGCGCAGGGGCGCCCGG
TTCTTTTTGTCAAGACCGACCTGTCCGGTGCCCTGAATGAACTGCAGGACGAGGCAGCGCGGCTATCGTG
GCTGGCCACGACGGGCGTTCCTTGCGCAGCTGTGCTCGACGTTGTCACTGAAGCGGGAAGGGACTGGCTG
CTATTGGGCGAAGTGCCGGGGCAGGATCTCCTGTCATCTCACCTTGCTCCTGCCGAGAAAGTATCCATCA
TGGCTGATGCAATGCGGCGGCTGCATACGCTTGATCCGGCTACCTGCCCATTCGACCACCAAGCGAAACA
TCGCATCGAGCGAGCACGTACTCGGATGGAAGCCGGTCTTGTCGATCAGGATGATCTGGACGAAGAGCAT
CAGGGGCTCGCGCCAGCCGAACTGTTCGCCAGGCTCAAGGCGCGCATGCCCGACGGCGAGGATCTCGTCG
TGACCCATGGCGATGCCTGCTTGCCGAATATCATGGTGGAAAATGGCCGCTTTTCTGGATTCATCGACTG
TGGCCGGCTGGGTGTGGCGGACCGCTATCAGGACATAGCGTTGGCTACCCGTGATATTGCTGAAGAGCTT
GGCGGCGAATGGGCTGACCGCTTCCTCGTGCTTTACGGTATCGCCGCTCCCGATTCGCAGCGCATCGCCT
TCTATCGCCTTCTTGACGAGTTCTTCTGAGCGGGACTCTGGGGTTCGAAATGACCGACCAAGCGACGCCC
AACCTGCCATCACGAGATTTCGATTCCACCGCCGCCTTCTATGAAAGGTTGGGCTTCGGAATCGTTTTCC
GGGACGCCGGCTGGATGATCCTCCAGCGCGGGGATCTCATGCTGGAGTTCTTCGCCCACCCCAACTTGTT
TATTGCAGCTTATAATGGTTACAAATAAAGCAATAGCATCACAAATTTCACAAATAAAGCATTTTTTTCA
CTGCATTCTAGTTGTGGTTTGTCCAAACTCATCAATGTATCTTATCATGTCTGGATCCCGTCGACCTCGA
GAGCTTGGCGTAATCATGGTCATAGCTGTTTCCTGTGTGAAATTGTTATCCGCTCACAATTCCACACAAC
ATACGAGCCGGAAGCATAAAGTGTAAAGCCTGGGGTGCCTAATGAGTGAGCTAACTCACATTAATTGCGT
TGCGCTCACTGCCCGCTTTCCAGTCGGGAAACCTGTCGTGCCAGCTGCATTAATGAATCGGCCAACGCGC
GGGGAGAGGCGGTTTGCGTATTGGGCGCTCTTCCGCTTCCTCGCTCACTGACTCGCTGCGCTCGGTCGTT
CGGCTGCGGCGAGCGGTATCAGCTCACTCAAAGGCGGTAATACGGTTATCCACAGAATCAGGGGATAACG
CAGGAAAGAACATGTGAGCAAAAGGCCAGCAAAAGGCCAGGAACCGTAAAAAGGCCGCGTTGCTGGCGTT
TTTCCATAGGCTCCGCCCCCCTGACGAGCATCACAAAAATCGACGCTCAAGTCAGAGGTGGCGAAACCCG
ACAGGACTATAAAGATACCAGGCGTTTCCCCCTGGAAGCTCCCTCGTGCGCTCTCCTGTTCCGACCCTGC
CGCTTACCGGATACCTGTCCGCCTTTCTCCCTTCGGGAAGCGTGGCGCTTTCTCAATGCTCACGCTGTAG
GTATCTCAGTTCGGTGTAGGTCGTTCGCTCCAAGCTGGGCTGTGTGCACGAACCCCCCGTTCAGCCCGAC
CGCTGCGCCTTATCCGGTAACTATCGTCTTGAGTCCAACCCGGTAAGACACGACTTATCGCCACTGGCAG
CAGCCACTGGTAACAGGATTAGCAGAGCGAGGTATGTAGGCGGTGCTACAGAGTTCTTGAAGTGGTGGCC
TAACTACGGCTACACTAGAAGGACAGTATTTGGTATCTGCGCTCTGCTGAAGCCAGTTACCTTCGGAAAA
AGAGTTGGTAGCTCTTGATCCGGCAAACAAACCACCGCTGGTAGCGGTGGTTTTTTTGTTTGCAAGCAGC
AGATTACGCGCAGAAAAAAAGGATCTCAAGAAGATCCTTTGATCTTTTCTACGGGGTCTGACGCTCAGTG
GAACGAAAACTCACGTTAAGGGATTTTGGTCATGAGATTATCAAAAAGGATCTTCACCTAGATCCTTTTA
AATTAAAAATGAAGTTTTAAATCAATCTAAAGTATATATGAGTAAACTTGGTCTGACAGTTACCAATGCT
TAATCAGTGAGGCACCTATCTCAGCGATCTGTCTATTTCGTTCATCCATAGTTGCCTGACTCCCCGTCGT
GTAGATAACTACGATACGGGAGGGCTTACCATCTGGCCCCAGTGCTGCAATGATACCGCGAGACCCACGC
TCACCGGCTCCAGATTTATCAGCAATAAACCAGCCAGCCGGAAGGGCCGAGCGCAGAAGTGGTCCTGCAA
CTTTATCCGCCTCCATCCAGTCTATTAATTGTTGCCGGGAAGCTAGAGTAAGTAGTTCGCCAGTTAATAG
TTTGCGCAACGTTGTTGCCATTGCTACAGGCATCGTGGTGTCACGCTCGTCGTTTGGTATGGCTTCATTC
AGCTCCGGTTCCCAACGATCAAGGCGAGTTACATGATCCCCCATGTTGTGCAAAAAAGCGGTTAGCTCCT
TCGGTCCTCCGATCGTTGTCAGAAGTAAGTTGGCCGCAGTGTTATCACTCATGGTTATGGCAGCACTGCA
TAATTCTCTTACTGTCATGCCATCCGTAAGATGCTTTTCTGTGACTGGTGAGTACTCAACCAAGTCATTC
TGAGAATAGTGTATGCGGCGACCGAGTTGCTCTTGCCCGGCGTCAATACGGGATAATACCGCGCCACATA
GCAGAACTTTAAAAGTGCTCATCATTGGAAAACGTTCTTCGGGGCGAAAACTCTCAAGGATCTTACCGCT
GTTGAGATCCAGTTCGATGTAACCCACTCGTGCACCCAACTGATCTTCAGCATCTTTTACTTTCACCAGC
GTTTCTGGGTGAGCAAAAACAGGAAGGCAAAATGCCGCAAAAAAGGGAATAAGGGCGACACGGAAATGTT
GAATACTCATACTCTTCCTTTTTCAATATTATTGAAGCATTTATCAGGGTTATTGTCTCATGAGCGGATA
CATATTTGAATGTATTTAGAAAAATAAACAAATAGGGGTTCCGCGCACATTTCCCCGAAAAGTGCCACCT
GACGTCGACGGATCGGGAGATCTCCCGATCCCCTATGGTCGACTCTCAGTACAATCTGCTCTGATGCCGC
ATAGTTAAGCCAGTATCTGCTCCCTGCTTGTGTGTTGGAGGTCGCTGAGTAGTGCGCGAGCAAAATTTAA
GCTACAACAAGGCAAGGCTTGACCGACAATTGCATGAAGAATCTGCTTAGGGTTAGGCGTTTTGCGCTGC
TTCGCGATGTACGGGCCAGATATACGCGTTGACATTGATTATTGACTAGTTATTAATAGTAATCAATTAC
GGGGTCATTAGTTCATAGCCCATATATGGAGTTCCGCGTTACATAACTTACGGTAAATGGCCCGCCTGGC
TGACCGCCCAACGACCCCCGCCCATTGACGTCAATAATGACGTATGTTCCCATAGTAACGCCAATAGGGA
CTTTCCATTGACGTCAATGGGTGGACTATTTACGGTAAACTGCCCACTTGGCAGTACATCAAGTGTATCA
TATGCCAAGTACGCCCCCTATTGACGTCAATGACGGTAAATGGCCCGCCTGGCATTATGCCCAGTACATG
ACCTTATGGGACTTTCCTACTTGGCAGTACATCTACGTATTAGTCATCGCTATTACCATGGTGATGCGGT
TTTGGCAGTACATCAATGGGCGTGGATAGCGGTTTGACTCACGGGGATTTCCAAGTCTCCACCCCATTGA
CGTCAATGGGAGTTTGTTTTGGCACCAAAATCAACGGGACTTTCCAAAATGTCGTAACAACTCCGCCCCA
TTGACGCAAATGGGCGGTAGGCGTGTACGGTGGGGTACTTATATAAGGGGGTGGGGGCGCGTTCGTCCTC
AGTCGCGATCGAACACTCGAGCCGAGCAGACGTGCCTACGGACCGTAATACGACTCACTATAGGGA
Features (pLannotate 1.2.2; 22 found; start..end, strand, type, name):
     35..1687    +  CDS            luciferase: firefly luciferase; luc+; enhanced luc+ version of the luciferase gene
   1704..1722    -  promoter       SP6 promoter: promoter for bacteriophage SP6 RNA polymerase
   1748..1972    +  polyA_signal   bGH poly(A) signal: bovine growth hormone polyadenylation signal
   1976..1997    +  promoter       SV40 promoter (fragment): SV40 enhancer and early promoter
   2018..2531    +  rep_origin     M13 ori (sequence partly withheld): M13 bacteriophage origin of replication; arrow indicates direction of (+) strand synthesis
   2532..2550    -  misc_feature   MCS (fragment): pUC18/19 multiple cloning site
   2572..2644    +  promoter       SV40 promoter (fragment): SV40 enhancer and early promoter
   2671..2881    +  promoter       SV40 promoter: SV40 early promoter
   2956..3747    +  CDS            neo: KKA2_KLEPN - Also known as kan, nptII. Experimental evidence at protein level: Swiss-Prot protein existence level 1. Resistance to kanamycin, neomycin, paromomycin, ribostamycin, butirosin and gentamicin B. From Klebsiella pneumoniae.
   3771..3929    +  CDS            ble (fragment): BLE_KLEPN - Experimental evidence at protein level: Swiss-Prot protein existence level 1. Binding protein with a strong affinity to the bleomycin family of antibiotics. Binds to CL990; an antimitotic-antibiotic compound. From Klebsiella pneumoniae.
   3924..4058    +  polyA_signal   SV40 poly(A) signal: SV40 polyadenylation signal
   4114..4130    -  protein_bind   lac operator: The lac repressor binds to the lac operator to inhibit transcription in E. coli. This inhibition can be relieved by adding lactose or isopropyl-β-D-thiogalactopyranoside (IPTG). lac repressor encoded by lacI
   4138..4168    -  promoter       lac promoter: promoter for the E. coli lac operon
   4183..4204    -  protein_bind   CAP binding site: CAP binding activates transcription in the presence of cAMP. E. coli catabolite activator protein
   4217..4309    -  CDS            lacI (fragment): lac repressor; lacI; The lac repressor binds to the lac operator to inhibit transcription in E. coli. This inhibition can be relieved by adding lactose or isopropyl-β-D-thiogalactopyranoside (IPTG).
   4492..5080    -  rep_origin     ori: high-copy-number ColE1/pMB1/pBR322/pUC origin of replication
   5251..6111    -  CDS            AmpR: β-lactamase; bla; confers resistance to ampicillin, carbenicillin, and related antibiotics
   6112..6216    -  promoter       AmpR promoter: bla
   6283..6327    -  misc_feature   bom (fragment): basis of mobility region from pBR322
   6482..6861    +  enhancer       CMV enhancer: human cytomegalovirus immediate early enhancer
   6862..7045    +  promoter       CMV promoter (fragment): human cytomegalovirus (CMV) immediate early promoter
   7127..7145    +  promoter       T7 promoter: promoter for bacteriophage T7 RNA polymerase
