[The description below was written by a language model from this plasmid's Addgene catalogue record and pLannotate feature annotations shown in this document.]
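Description:
SCP1-CMVenh-luc is a mammalian expression and luciferase reporter plasmid of about 7.1 kb. It was built on a depositor-modified commercial backbone whose name is truncated in the record. It propagates in E. coli at high copy from a ColE1/pUC-type origin under ampicillin selection (AmpR with its bla promoter). It also carries an M13/f1-type phage origin for single-stranded DNA production. An SV40 early promoter drives a neomycin/kanamycin phosphotransferase gene followed by an SV40 poly(A) signal, which would allow G418 selection of stably transfected mammalian cells. Residual backbone elements are also annotated, including lac promoter/operator, lacI, ble and bom fragments.

The payload is an 81 bp insert, super core promoter 1 (SCP1), cloned between HindIII and XbaI sites that were both preserved. SCP1 is a rationally designed synthetic RNA polymerase II core promoter, and the record lists its sequence sources as Drosophila and viral. It is not annotated as a separate feature. On the circular map it most likely lies in the gap between the partial CMV promoter annotation and the T7 promoter, just upstream of the reporter. The human CMV immediate-early enhancer and a fragment of the CMV promoter sit upstream, so the CMV enhancer acts on the SCP1 core promoter to drive the firefly luciferase (luc+) coding sequence, which ends in a bovine growth hormone poly(A) signal. T7 and SP6 promoters flank the luciferase gene, and T7 serves as a sequencing primer site. The construct is suited to transient transfection assays that measure how a strong core promoter paired with an enhancer raises gene expression, with luciferase activity as the readout.
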