Addgene plasmid #22216: SCP1-CMVenh-luc
Depositing lab: James Kadonaga. Publication: Rational design of a super core promoter that enhances gene expression. Juven-Gershon T, Cheng S, Kadonaga JT. Nat Methods. 2006 Nov . 3(11):917-22. 10.1038/nmeth937 PubMed 17124735.
Backbone
  Vector backbone: Vector Backbone: a MODIFIED version (constructed by us) of Invit
  Backbone size w/o insert (bp): 5500
  Vector type: Mammalian Expression, Luciferase
Growth in bacteria
  Bacterial resistance: Ampicillin, 100 μg/mL
  Growth temperature: 37°C
  Growth strain: DH5alpha
  Copy number: High Copy
Gene/Insert
  Gene/Insert name: SCP1 (super core promoter 1)-CMVenh luciferase
  Species: D. melanogaster (fly); viral and luciferase is from firefly
  Insert size (bp): 81
  Cloning method: Restriction Enzyme; 5′ cloning site Hind III (not destroyed); 3′ cloning site XbaI (not destroyed)
  Sequencing primers: 5′ for sequencing the luc gene use T7; for sequencing the enhancer/
Terms and licenses: Academic/Nonprofit Terms; Industry Terms: Not Available to Industry
How to cite: SCP1-CMVenh-luc was a gift from James Kadonaga (Addgene plasmid # 22216 ; http://n2t.net/addgene:22216 ; RRID:Addgene_22216)
