>Addgene plasmid #22216 | SCP1-CMVenh-luc | addgene partial sequence | sequence record 28057 | 22216 with LucNrev
ATGGCGCCGGGCCTTTCTTTATGTTTTTGGCGTCTTCCATGGTGGCTTTACCAACAGTACCGGAATGCCA
AGCTTCCCTATAGTGAGTCGTATTACGGTCCGTAGGCACGTCTGCTCGGCTCGAGTGTTCGATCGCGACT
GAGGACGAACGCGCCCCCACCCCCTTATATAAGTACCCCACCGTACACGCCTACCGCCCATTTGCGTCAA
TGGGGCGGAGTTGTTACGACATTTTGGAAAGTCCCGTTGATTTTGGTGCCAAAACAAACTCCCATTGACG
TCAATGGGGTGGAGACTTGGAAATCCCCGTGAGTCAAACCGCTATCCACGCCCATTGATGTACTGCCAAA
ACCGCATCACCATGGTAATAGCGATGACTAATACGTAGATGTACTGCCAAGTAGGAAAGTCCCATAAGGT
CATGTACTGGGCATAATGCCAGGCGGGCCATTTACCGTCATTGACGTCAATAGGGGGCGTACTTGGCATA
TGATACACTTGATGTACTGCCAAGTGGGCAGTTTACCGTAAATACTCCACCCATTGACGTCAATGGAAAG
TCCCTATTGGCGTTACTATGGGAACATACGTCATTATTGACGTCAATGGGCGGGGGTCGTTGGGCGGTCA
GCCAGGCGGGCCATTTACCGTAAGTTATGTAACGCGGAACTCCATATATGGGCTATGAACTAATGACCCC
C
