>Addgene plasmid #22216 | SCP1-CMVenh-luc | addgene partial sequence | sequence record 28058 | 22216 with CMV-F
GGGGGCGCGTTCGTCCTCAGTCGCGATCGAACACTCGAGCCGAGCAGACGTGCCTACGGACCGTAATACG
ACTCACTATAGGGAAGCTTGGCATTCCGGTACTGTTGGTAAAGCCACCATGGAAGACGCCAAAAACATAA
AGAAAGGCCCGGCGCCATTCTATCCGCTGGAAGATGGAACCGCTGGAGAGCAACTGCATAAGGCTATGAA
GAGATACGCCCTGGTTCCTGGAACAATTGCTTTTACAGATGCACATATCGAGGTGGACATCACTTACGCT
GAGTACTTCGAAATGTCCGTTCGGTTGGCAGAAGCTATGAAACGATATGGGCTGAATACAAATCACAGAA
TCGTCGTATGCAGTGAAAACTCTCTTCAATTCTTTATGCCGGTGTTGGGCGCGTTATTTATCGGAGTTGC
AGTTGCGCCCGCGAACGACATTTATAATGAACGTGAATTGCTCAACAGTATGGGCATTTCGCAGCCTACC
GTGGTGTTCGTTTCCAAAAAGGGGTTGCAAAAAATTTTGAACGTGCAAAAAAAGCTCCCAATCATCCAAA
AAATTATTATCATGGATTCTAAAACGGATTACCAGGGATTTCAGTCGATGTACACGTTCGTCACATCTCA
TCTACCTCCCGGTTTTAATGAATACGATTTTGTGCCAGAGTCCTTCGATAGGGACAAGACAATTGCACTG
ATCATGAACTCCTCTGGATCTACTGGTCTGCCTAAAGGTGTCGCTCTGCCTCATAGAACTGCCTGCGTGA
GATTCTCGCATGCCAGAG
